Addgene plasmid #57397: mEos2-Lysosomes-20
Purpose: Localization: Lysosome Membrane, Excitation: 505 / 569, Emission: 516 / 581
Depositing lab: Michael Davidson. Depositing organization: Florida State University, Tallahassee. Publication: A bright and photostable photoconvertible fluorescent protein. McKinney SA, Murphy CS, Hazelwood KL, Davidson MW, Looger LL. Nat Methods. 2009 Feb . 6(2):131-3. 10.1038/nmeth.1296 PubMed 19169260.
Backbone
  Vector backbone: mEos2
  Backbone size w/o insert (bp): 4750
  Vector type: Mammalian Expression
  Selectable markers: Neomycin (select with G418)
Growth in bacteria
  Bacterial resistance: Kanamycin, 50 μg/mL
  Growth temperature: 37°C
  Growth strain: DH5alpha
  Copy number: High Copy
Gene/Insert
  Gene/Insert name: LAMP1 (alt name: NM_012857.2)
  Species: R. norvegicus (rat)
  Mutation: D50E
  Promoter: CMV
  Tag / fusion protein: mEos2
  Cloning method: Unknown
  Sequencing primers: 5′ CMV-F; 3′ SV40pA-R
Terms and licenses: Academic/Nonprofit Terms; Industry Terms
Depositor comments: . Excitation = 505 / 569; Emission = 516 / 581
How to cite: mEos2-Lysosomes-20 was a gift from Michael Davidson (Addgene plasmid # 57397 ; http://n2t.net/addgene:57397 ; RRID:Addgene_57397)
