[The description below was written by a language model from this plasmid's Addgene catalogue record.]
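Description:
mEos2-Lysosomes-20 is a mammalian expression plasmid that produces a fluorescent fusion protein for marking lysosomal membranes in live or fixed cells. It is built on an mEos2 backbone of about 4.75 kb without the insert. It is maintained as a high-copy plasmid in E. coli under kanamycin selection. A neomycin resistance marker allows G418 selection of transfected mammalian cells, so stable lines can be derived as well as transient expression. The record gives no feature table, so the origin of replication and the exact arrangement of regulatory elements are not documented. The use of an SV40 polyA reverse sequencing primer does suggest that an SV40 polyadenylation signal lies downstream of the coding region.

The insert is rat (R. norvegicus) LAMP1, lysosome-associated membrane protein 1, carrying a recorded D50E substitution. It is expressed from the CMV promoter as a fusion with mEos2. LAMP1 is a resident glycoprotein of the lysosomal membrane and directs the fluorescent tag to that compartment. The record does not state the orientation of the fusion. The "20" in the name may denote linker length, but this is not explained.

mEos2 is a monomeric green-to-red photoconvertible fluorescent protein. The record lists excitation and emission of 505/516 nm for the green state and 569/581 nm for the red state. Because a chosen population of molecules can be converted from green to red with light, the construct suits tracking of lysosome movement and turnover, pulse-chase style optical highlighting, and single-molecule localization super-resolution imaging of lysosomal membranes.
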