>Addgene plasmid #57397 | mEos2-Lysosomes-20 | depositor partial sequence | sequence record 88530 | insert sequence
GTCAGATCCGCTAGCGCTACCGGACTCAGATCTCGAGCGCCACCATGGCGGCCCCGGGCGCCCGGCGTCC
GCTGCTCCTGTTGCTGCTGGCAGGCCTTGCACACAGCGCCCCAGCACTGTTCGAGGTGAAAGACAACAAC
GGCACAGCGTGTATAATGGCCAGCTTCTCTGCCTCCTTTCTGACCACCTATGAGGCTGGACATGTTTCTA
AGGTCTCGAATATGACCCTGCCAGCCTCTGCAGAAGTCCTGAAGAATAGCAGCTCTTGTGGTGAAAAGAA
TGCTTCTGAGCCCACCCTCGCAATCACCTTTGGAGAAGGATATTTACTGAAACTCACCTTCACAAAAAAC
ACAACACGTTACAGTGTCCAGCACATGTATTTCACATATAACCTGTCAGACACACAATTCTTTCCCAATG
CCAGCTCCAAAGGGCCCGACACTGTGGATTCCACAACTGACATCAAGGCAGACATCAACAAAACATACCG
ATGTGTCAGCGACATCAGGGTCTACATGAAGAATGTGACCATTGTGCTCTGGGACGCTACTATCCAGGCC
TACCTGCCGAGTAGCAACTTCAGCAAGGAAGAGACACGCTGCCCACAGGATCAACCTTCCCCAACTACTG
GGCCACCCAGCCCCTCACCACCACTTGTGCCCACAAACCCCAGTGTGTCCAAGTACAATGTGACTGGTGA
CAATGGAACCTGCCTGCTGGCCTCTATGGCACTGCAACTCAACATCACCTACATGAAGAAGGACAACACG
ACTGTGACCAGAGCATTCAACATCAACCCAAGTGACAAATATAGTGGGACTTGCGGTGCCCAGTTGGTGA
CCCTGAAGGTGGGGAACAAGAGCAGAGTCCTGGAGCTGCAGTTTGGGATGAATGCCACTTCTAGCCTGTT
TTTCCTGCAAGGAGTTCAGTTGAACATGACTCTTCCTGATGCCATAGAGCCCACGTTCAGCACCTCCAAC
TATTCCCTGAAAGCTCTTCAGGCCAGTGTCGGCAACTCATACAAGTGCAACAGTGAGGAGCACATCTTTG
TCAGCAAGGCGCTCGCCCTCAATGTCTTCAGCGTGCAAGTCCAGGCTTTCAGGGTAGAAAGTGACAGGTT
TGGGTCTGTGGAAGAGTGTGTACAGGACGGTAACAACATGCTGATCCCCATTGCTGTGGGCGGGGCCCTG
GCAGGGCTGGTCCTCATCGTCCTCATCGCCTACCTCATCGGCAGGAAGAGGAGTCACGCGGGCTATCAGA
CCATCTCGGAATTCGGCTCCACCGGCTCCACCGGCTCCACCGGCGCGGATCCACCGGTCGCCACCATGAG
TGCGATTAAGCCAGACATGAAGATCAAACTCCGTATGGAAGGCAACGTAAACGGGCACCACTTTGTGATC
GACGGAGATGGTACAGGCAAGCCTTTTGAGGGAAAACAGAGTATGGATCTTGAAGTCAAAGAGGGCGGAC
CTCTGCCTTTTGCCTTTGATATCCTGACCACTGCATTCCATTACGGCAACAGGGTATTCGCCAAATATCC
AGACAACATACAAGACTATTTTAAGCAGTCGTTTCCTAAGGGGTATTCGTGGGAACGAAGCTTGACTTTC
GAAGACGGGGGCATTTGCATTGCCAGAAACGACATAACAATGGAAGGGGACACTTTCTATAATAAAGTTC
GATTTTATGGTACCAACTTTCCCGCCAATGGTCCAGTTATGCAGAAGAAGACGCTGAAATGGGAGCCCTC
CACTGAGAAAATGTATGTGCGTGATGGAGTGCTGACGGGTGATATTCATATGGCTTTGTTGCTTGAAGGA
AATGCCCATTACCGATGTGACTTCAGAACTACTTACAAAGCTAAGGAGAAGGGTGTCAAGTTACCAGGCT
ACCACTTTGTGGACCACTGCATTGAGATTTTAAGCCATGACAAAGATTACAACAAGGTTAAGCTGTATGA
GCATGCTGTTGCTCATTCTGGATTGCCTGACAATGCCAGACGATAAGCGGCCGCGACTCTAGATCATAAT
CAGCCATACCACATT
