>Addgene plasmid #57397 | mEos2-Lysosomes-20 | addgene partial sequence | sequence record 114593 | CMV-F 5'-CGCAAATGGGCGGTAGGCGTG-3'
CGGACTCAGATCTCGAGCGCCACCATGGCGGCCCCGGGCGCCCGGCGTCCGCTGCTCCTGTTGCTGCTGG
CAGGCCTTGCACACAGCGCCCCAGCACTGTTCGAGGTGAAAGACAACAACGGCACAGCGTGTATAATGGC
CAGCTTCTCTGCCTCCTTTCTGACCACCTATGAGGCTGGACATGTTTCTAAGGTCTCGAATATGACCCTG
CCAGCCTCTGCAGAAGTCCTGAAGAATAGCAGCTCTTGTGGTGAAAAGAATGCTTCTGAGCCCACCCTCG
CAATCACCTTTGGAGAAGGATATTTACTGAAACTCACCTTCACAAAAAACACAACACGTTACAGTGTCCA
GCACATGTATTTCACATATAACCTGTCAGACACACAATTCTTTCCCAATGCCAGCTCCAAAGGGCCCGAC
ACTGTGGATTCCACAACTGACATCAAGGCAGACATCAACAAAACATACCGATGTGTCAGCGACATCAGGG
TCTACATGAAGAATGTGACCATTGTGCTCTGGGACGCTACTATCCAGGCCTACCTGCCGAGTAGCAACTT
CAGCAAGGAAGAGACACGCTGCCCACAGGATCAACCTTCCCCAACTACTGGGCCACCCAGCCCCTCACCA
CCACTTGTGCCCACAAACCCCAGTGTGTCCAAGTACAATGTGACTGGTGACAATGGAACCTGCCTGCTGG
CCTCTATGGCACTGCAACTCAACATCACCTACATGAAGAAGGACAACACGACTGTGACCAGAGCATTCAA
