>Addgene plasmid #57397 | mEos2-Lysosomes-20 | addgene partial sequence | sequence record 114594 | SV40pA-R 5'-GAAATTTGTGATGCTATTGC-3'
TGCATTCATTTTATGTTTCAGGTTCAGGGGGAGGTGTGGGAGGTTTTTTAAAGCAAGTAAAACCTCTACA
AATGTGGTATGGCTGATTATGATCTAGAGTCGCGGCCGCTTATCGTCTGGCATTGTCAGGCAATCCAGAA
TGAGCAACAGCATGCTCATACAGCTTAACCTTGTTGTAATCTTTGTCATGGCTTAAAATCTCAATGCAGT
GGTCCACAAAGTGGTAGCCTGGTAACTTGACACCCTTCTCCTTAGCTTTGTAAGTAGTTCTGAAGTCACA
TCGGTAATGGGCATTTCCTTCAAGCAACAAAGCCATATGAATATCACCCGTCAGCACTCCATCACGCACA
TACATTTTCTCAGTGGAGGGCTCCCATTTCAGCGTCTTCTTCTGCATAACTGGACCATTGGCGGGAAAGT
TGGTACCATAAAATCGAACTTTATTATAGAAAGTGTCCCCTTCCATTGTTATGTCGTTTCTGGCAATGCA
AATGCCCCCGTCTTCGAAAGTCAAGCTTCGTTCCCACGAATACCCCTTAGGAAACGACTGCTTAAAATAG
TCTTGTATGTTGTCTGGATATTTGGCGAATACCCTGTTGCCGTAATGGAATGCAGTGGTCAGGATATCAA
AGGCAAAAGGCAGAGGTCCGCCCTCTTTGACTTCAAGATCCATACTCTGTTTTCCCTCAAAAGGCTTGCC
TGTACCATCTCCGTCGATCACAAAGTGGTGCCCGTTTACGTTGCCTTCCATACGGAGTTTGATCTTCATG
TCTGGCTTAATCGCACTCAT
